Addgene plasmid #183564: pKDR-CBh.18
Purpose: One in a series of plasmids to titrate levels of expressed protein to levels of endogenous protein (attenuated CBh promoter, Fig 3)
Depositing lab: Erik Dent. Depositing organization: University of Wisconsin, Madison. Publication: A Single Transcript Knockdown-Replacement Strategy Employing 5' UTR Secondary Structures to Precisely Titrate Rescue Protein Translation. Millette MM, Holland ED, Tenpas TJ, Dent EW. Front Genome Ed. 2022 Mar 28;4:803375. doi: 10.3389/fgeed.2022.803375. eCollection 2022. PubMed 35419562.
Backbone
  Vector backbone: pKDR
  Vector type: Mammalian Expression
Growth in bacteria
  Bacterial resistance: Ampicillin, 100 μg/mL
  Growth temperature: 37°C
  Growth strain: DH5alpha
  Copy number: High Copy
Gene/Insert
  Gene/Insert name: Attenuator Sequence 18
  Species: Other
  Promoter: CBh
  Cloning method: Gibson Cloning
Terms and licenses: Academic/Nonprofit Terms; Industry Terms: Not Available to Industry
How to cite: pKDR-CBh.18 was a gift from Erik Dent (Addgene plasmid # 183564 ; http://n2t.net/addgene:183564 ; RRID:Addgene_183564)
