[The description below was written by a language model from this plasmid's Addgene catalogue record and pLannotate feature annotations shown in this document.]
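Description:
pKDR-CBh.18 is a 6.4 kb mammalian expression plasmid built on the pKDR backbone. It belongs to a series designed to titrate the amount of an expressed protein down to endogenous levels. It is maintained in E. coli through a high-copy ColE1/pUC-type origin and selected with ampicillin through the AmpR (β-lactamase) cassette. The backbone also carries lac promoter/operator remnants, an SV40 origin and an SV40 poly(A) signal. No mammalian selection marker is annotated.

The single annotated expression unit is driven by the CBh promoter, which consists of a CMV enhancer, the chicken β-actin promoter and a hybrid CBA/MVM intron. Downstream lie mClover3 (green/yellow fluorescent protein), an EMCV IRES and mScarlet-I (red fluorescent protein). These are followed by a 3' miR-30a flanking sequence and a rabbit β-globin poly(A) signal. The short PGK promoter and HBB hits in this region are small fragments and probably not functional elements.

The catalogued insert, "Attenuator Sequence 18", is not annotated in the feature table. The purpose field and the associated publication title describe 5' UTR secondary structures that reduce translation, so it most plausibly sits in the short gap between the intron and the mClover3 start, though the record does not give its position. In that layout, cap-dependent translation of mClover3 would be attenuated while IRES-driven mScarlet-I from the same transcript could act as an internal reference; the record does not state this. The miR-30a flank fits the single-transcript knockdown-replacement design named in the publication, but no complete miRNA/shRNA hairpin or target is annotated. The plasmid serves as one calibration point for how strongly a given attenuator reduces CBh-driven protein output.
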