Features (pLannotate 1.2.2; 21 found; start..end, strand, type, name):
     12..297     +  enhancer       CMV enhancer: human cytomegalovirus immediate early enhancer; contains an 18-bp deletion relative to the standard CMV enhancer
    299..576     +  promoter       chicken β-actin promoter: No description available
    577..804     +  intron         hybrid intron: hybrid between chicken β-actin (CBA) and minute virus of mice (MMV) introns (Gray et al., 2011)
    857..1573    +  CDS            mClover3: mClover3 is a basic (constitutively fluorescent) green/yellow fluorescent protein published in 2016, derived from Aequorea victoria. It is reported to be a rapidly-maturing monomer with high acid sensitivity.
   1718..2180    +  misc_feature   IRES: internal ribosome entry site (IRES) of the encephalomyocarditis virus (EMCV)
   2260..2952    +  CDS            mScarlet-I: mScarlet-I is a basic (constitutively fluorescent) red fluorescent protein published in 2016, derived from synthetic construct. It is reported to be a rapidly-maturing monomer with moderate acid sensitivity.
   3159..3285    +  ncRNA          3' miR-30a: sequence downstream of the 71-nt precursor of the human miR-30a microRNA (Zeng et al., 2002) miRNA
   3315..3354    +  promoter       PGK promoter (fragment): mouse phosphoglycerate kinase 1 promoter
   3360..3431    +  CDS            HBB (fragment): HBB_PONPY - Experimental evidence at transcript level: Swiss-Prot protein existence level 2. Involved in oxygen transport from the lung to the various peripheral tissues. From Pongo pygmaeus (Bornean orangutan).
   3502..3557    +  polyA_signal   β-globin poly(A) signal: rabbit β-globin polyadenylation signal (Gil and Proudfoot, 1987)
   3942..3958    -  protein_bind   lac operator: The lac repressor binds to the lac operator to inhibit transcription in E. coli. This inhibition can be relieved by adding lactose or isopropyl-β-D-thiogalactopyranoside (IPTG). lac repressor encoded by lacI
   3966..3996    -  promoter       lac promoter: promoter for the E. coli lac operon
   4011..4032    -  protein_bind   CAP binding site: CAP binding activates transcription in the presence of cAMP. E. coli catabolite activator protein
   4045..4084    -  CDS            lacI (fragment): lac repressor; lacI; The lac repressor binds to the lac operator to inhibit transcription in E. coli. This inhibition can be relieved by adding lactose or isopropyl-β-D-thiogalactopyranoside (IPTG).
   4091..4113    +  promoter       SV40 promoter (fragment): SV40 enhancer and early promoter
   4137..4272    +  rep_origin     SV40 ori: SV40 origin of replication
   4292..4426    +  polyA_signal   SV40 poly(A) signal: SV40 polyadenylation signal
   4428..4482    -  CDS            lacI (fragment): lac repressor; lacI; The lac repressor binds to the lac operator to inhibit transcription in E. coli. This inhibition can be relieved by adding lactose or isopropyl-β-D-thiogalactopyranoside (IPTG).
   4665..5253    -  rep_origin     ori: high-copy-number ColE1/pMB1/pBR322/pUC origin of replication
   5424..6284    -  CDS            AmpR: β-lactamase; bla; confers resistance to ampicillin, carbenicillin, and related antibiotics
   6285..6389    -  promoter       AmpR promoter: bla
>Addgene plasmid #183564 | pKDR-CBh.18 | addgene full sequence | sequence record 365415 | Addgene NGS Result
GTCGACGTACCCGTTACATAACTTACGGTAAATGGCCCGCCTGGCTGACCGCCCAACGACCCCCGCCCAT
TGACGTCAATAGTAACGCCAATAGGGACTTTCCATTGACGTCAATGGGTGGAGTATTTACGGTAAACTGC
CCACTTGGCAGTACATCAAGTGTATCATATGCCAAGTACGCCCCCTATTGACGTCAATGACGGTAAATGG
CCCGCCTGGCATTGTGCCCAGTACATGACCTTATGGGACTTTCCTACTTGGCAGTACATCTACGTATTAG
TCATCGCTATTACCATGGTCGAGGTGAGCCCCACGTTCTGCTTCACTCTCCCCATCTCCCCCCCCTCCCC
ACCCCCAATTTTGTATTTATTTATTTTTTAATTATTTTGTGCAGCGATGGGGGCGGGGGGGGGGGGGGGG
CGCGCGCCRGGSGGGGSGGGGSGGGGSGRGGGGSGGGGSGGGGCGAGGCGGAGAGGKGCGGCGGCAGCCA
ATCAGAGCGGCGCGCTCCGAAAGTTTCCTTTTATGGCGAGGCGGCGGCGGCGGCGGCCCTATAAAAAGCG
AAGCGCGCGGCGGGCGGGAGTCGCTGCGCGCTGCCTTCGCCCCGTGCCCCGCTCCGCCGCCGCCTCGCGC
CGCCCGCCCCGGCTCTGACTGACCGCGTTACTCCCACAGGTGAGCGGGCGGGACGGCCCTTCTCCTCCGG
GCTGTAATTAGCTGAGCAAGAGGTAAGGGTTTAAGGGATGGTTGGTTGGTGGGGTATTAATGTTTAATTA
CCTGGAGCACCTGCCTGAAATCACTTTTTTTCAGGTTGGACCGGTCGGCCGCCGGTGCGGTATACTCCGC
ACCGGCGGCCGCCACCATGGTGAGCAAGGGCGAGGAGCTGTTCACCGGGGTGGTGCCCATCCTGGTCGAG
CTGGACGGCGACGTAAACGGCCACAAGTTCAGCGTCCGCGGCGAGGGCGAGGGCGATGCCACCAACGGCA
AGCTGACCCTGAAGTTCATCTGCACCACCGGCAAGCTGCCCGTGCCCTGGCCCACCCTCGTGACCACCTT
CGGCTACGGCGTGGCCTGCTTCAGCCGCTACCCCGACCACATGAAGCAGCACGACTTCTTCAAGTCCGCC
ATGCCCGAAGGCTACGTCCAGGAGCGCACCATCTCTTTCAAGGACGACGGTACCTACAAGACCCGCGCCG
AGGTGAAGTTCGAGGGCGACACCCTGGTGAACCGCATCGAGCTGAAGGGCATCGACTTCAAGGAGGACGG
CAACATCCTGGGGCACAAGCTGGAGTACAACTTCAACAGCCACTACGTCTATATCACGGCCGACAAGCAG
AAGAACTGCATCAAGGCTAACTTCAAGATCCGCCACAACGTTGAGGACGGCAGCGTGCAGCTCGCCGACC
ACTACCAGCAGAACACCCCCATCGGCGACGGCCCCGTGCTGCTGCCCGACAACCACTACCTGAGCCATCA
GTCCAAGCTGAGCAAAGACCCCAACGAGAAGCGCGATCACATGGTCCTGCTGGAGTTCGTGACCGCCGCC
GGGATTACACATGGCATGGACGAGCTGTACAAGTAGCCTGCAGGGTCACCTAAATAATTCCGCCCCCCCC
TCTCCCTCCCCCCCCCCTAACGTTACTGGCCGAAGCCGCTTGGAATAAGGCCGGTGTGCGTTTGTCTATA
TGTTATTTTCCACCATATTGCCGTCTTTTGGCAATGTGAGGGCCCGGAAACCTGGCCCTGTCTTCTTGAC
GAGCATTCCTAGGGGTCTTTCCCCTCTCGCCAAAGGAATGCAAGGTCTGTTGAATGTCGTGAAGGAAGCA
GTTCCTCTGGAAGCTTCTTGAAGACAAACAACGTCTGTAGCGACCCTTTGCAGGCAGCGGAACCCCCCAC
CTGGCGACAGGTGCCTCTGCGGCCAAAAGCCACGTGTATAAGATACACCTGCAAAGGCGGCACAACCCCA
GTGCCACGTTGTGAGTTGGATAGTTGTGGAAAGAGTCAAATGGCTCTCCTCAAGCGTATTCAACAAGGGG
CTGAAGGATGCCCAGAAGGTACCCCATTGTATGGGATCTGATCTGGGGCCTCGGTGCACATGCTTTACAT
GTGTTTAGTCGAGGTTAAAAAAACGTCTAGGCCCCCCGAACCACGGGGACGTGGTTTTCCTTTGAAAAAC
ACGATGATAATATGGCCACAACCATGGGCTGCACCGTGAGCGCCGAGGACAAGGCGGCGGCCGAGCGCGG
CTCTGGTTCCGGCACTAGTGTGAGTAAAGGAGAGGCCGTTATAAAAGAGTTCATGCGGTTCAAGGTACAC
ATGGAGGGATCAATGAACGGACACGAGTTCGAAATCGAAGGGGAAGGAGAGGGCAGGCCCTATGAGGGTA
CTCAGACCGCCAAACTCAAAGTGACAAAGGGAGGCCCTTTGCCTTTCTCTTGGGACATCTTGTCACCACA
ATTTATGTATGGCTCCCGAGCATTTATAAAACACCCAGCAGACATACCCGATTACTACAAGCAGTCTTTC
CCAGAAGGTTTTAAATGGGAAAGGGTCATGAACTTTGAGGATGGTGGTGCTGTGACGGTGACGCAGGATA
CTTCTTTGGAGGACGGAACACTCATCTACAAGGTAAAGCTCAGGGGCACGAACTTCCCGCCGGACGGACC
AGTCATGCAGAAAAAGACTATGGGATGGGAGGCTTCCACCGAACGGTTGTATCCCGAGGACGGTGTTTTG
AAGGGAGATATAAAAATGGCTCTTCGGCTGAAAGATGGAGGCAGATACTTGGCAGATTTTAAGACCACGT
ATAAGGCAAAAAAACCAGTGCAAATGCCGGGAGCATATAACGTTGACCGCAAACTGGACATCACCTCACA
TAACGAGGATTATACAGTAGTAGAACAGTACGAAAGAAGCGAAGGGAGGCACAGCACCGGGGGTATGGAT
GAGCTGTATAAGTGATAGGCATGCTGTTTGAATGAGGCTTCAGTACTTTACAGAATCGTTGCCTGCACAT
CTTGGAAACACTTGCTGGGATTACTTCGACTTCTTAACCCAACAGAAGGCTCGAGAAGGTATATTGCTGT
TGACAGTGAGCGCACTCTTTCTAGGAGGTTGTGATAGTGAAGCCACAGATGTATCACAACCTCCTAGAAA
GAGTATGCCTACTGCCTCGGACTTCAAGGGGCTAGAATTCGAGCAATTATCTTGTTTACTAAAACTGAAT
ACCTTGCTATCTCTTTGATACATTTTTACAAAGCTGAATTAAAATGGTATAAATTAAATCACTTTTTTCA
ATTGACGCGTGATCTAATTCTACCGGGTAGGGGAGGCGCTTTTCCCAAGGCAGTCTGGAGCATGGCCGCA
CTCCTCAGGTGCAGGCTGCCTATCAGAAGGTGGTGGCTGGTGTGGCCAATGCCCTGGCTCACAAATACCA
CTGAGATCTTTTTCCCTCTGCCAAAAATTATGGGGACATCATGAAGCCCCTTGAGCATCTGACTTCTGGC
TAATAAAGGAAATTTATTTTCATTGCAATAGTGTGTTGGAATTTTTTGTGTCTCTCACTCGGAAGGACAT
ATGGGAGGGCAAATCATTTAAAACATCAGAATGAGTATTTGGTTTAGAGTTTGGCAACATATGCCCATAT
GCTGGCTGCCATGAACAAAGGTTGGCTATAAAGAGGTCATCAGTATATGAAACAGCCCCCTGCTGTCCAT
TCCTTATTCCATAGAAAAGCCTTGACTTGAGGTTAGATTTTTTTTATATTTTGTTTTGTGTTATTTTTTT
CTTTAACATCCCTAAAATTTTCCTTACATGTTTTACTAGCCAGATTTTTCCTCCTCTCCTGACTACTCCC
AGTCATAGCTGTCCCTCTTCTCTTATGGAGATCCCTCGACCTGCAGCCCAAGCTTGGCGTAATCATGGTC
ATAGCTGTTTCCTGTGTGAAATTGTTATCCGCTCACAATTCCACACAACATACGAGCCGGAAGCATAAAG
TGTAAAGCCTGGGGTGCCTAATGAGTGAGCTAACTCACATTAATTGCGTTGCGCTCACTGCCCGCTTTCC
AGTCGGGAAACCTGTCGTGCCAGCGGATCCGCATCTCAATTAGTCAGCAACCATAGTCCCGCCCCTAACT
CCGCCCATCCCGCCCCTAACTCCGCCCAGTTCCGCCCATTCTCCGCCCCATGGCTGACTAATTTTTTTTA
TTTATGCAGAGGCCGAGGCCGCCTCGGCCTCTGAGCTATTCCAGAAGTAGTGAGGAGGCTTTTTTGGAGG
CCTAGGCTTTTGCAAAAAGCTAACTTGTTTATTGCAGCTTATAATGGTTACAAATAAAGCAATAGCATCA
CAAATTTCACAAATAAAGCATTTTTTTCACTGCATTCTAGTTGTGGTTTGTCCAAACTCATCAATGTATC
TTATCATGTCTGGATCCGCTGCATTAATGAATCGGCCAACGCGCGGGGAGAGGCGGTTTGCGTATTGGGC
GCTCTTCCGCTTCCTCGCTCACTGACTCGCTGCGCTCGGTCGTTCGGCTGCGGCGAGCGGTATCAGCTCA
CTCAAAGGCGGTAATACGGTTATCCACAGAATCAGGGGATAACGCAGGAAAGAACATGTGAGCAAAAGGC
CAGCAAAAGGCCAGGAACCGTAAAAAGGCCGCGTTGCTGGCGTTTTTCCATAGGCTCCGCCCCCCTGACG
AGCATCACAAAAATCGACGCTCAAGTCAGAGGTGGCGAAACCCGACAGGACTATAAAGATACCAGGCGTT
TCCCCCTGGAAGCTCCCTCGTGCGCTCTCCTGTTCCGACCCTGCCGCTTACCGGATACCTGTCCGCCTTT
CTCCCTTCGGGAAGCGTGGCGCTTTCTCATAGCTCACGCTGTAGGTATCTCAGTTCGGTGTAGGTCGTTC
GCTCCAAGCTGGGCTGTGTGCACGAACCCCCCGTTCAGCCCGACCGCTGCGCCTTATCCGGTAACTATCG
TCTTGAGTCCAACCCGGTAAGACACGACTTATCGCCACTGGCAGCAGCCACTGGTAACAGGATTAGCAGA
GCGAGGTATGTAGGCGGTGCTACAGAGTTCTTGAAGTGGTGGCCTAACTACGGCTACACTAGAAGAACAG
TATTTGGTATCTGCGCTCTGCTGAAGCCAGTTACCTTCGGAAAAAGAGTTGGTAGCTCTTGATCCGGCAA
ACAAACCACCGCTGGTAGCGGTGGTTTTTTTGTTTGCAAGCAGCAGATTACGCGCAGAAAAAAAGGATCT
CAAGAAGATCCTTTGATCTTTTCTACGGGGTCTGACGCTCAGTGGAACGAAAACTCACGTTAAGGGATTT
TGGTCATGAGATTATCAAAAAGGATCTTCACCTAGATCCTTTTAAATTAAAAATGAAGTTTTAAATCAAT
CTAAAGTATATATGAGTAAACTTGGTCTGACAGTTACCAATGCTTAATCAGTGAGGCACCTATCTCAGCG
ATCTGTCTATTTCGTTCATCCATAGTTGCCTGACTCCCCGTCGTGTAGATAACTACGATACGGGAGGGCT
TACCATCTGGCCCCAGTGCTGCAATGATACCGCGAGACCCACGCTCACCGGCTCCAGATTTATCAGCAAT
AAACCAGCCAGCCGGAAGGGCCGAGCGCAGAAGTGGTCCTGCAACTTTATCCGCCTCCATCCAGTCTATT
AATTGTTGCCGGGAAGCTAGAGTAAGTAGTTCGCCAGTTAATAGTTTGCGCAACGTTGTTGCCATTGCTA
CAGGCATCGTGGTGTCACGCTCGTCGTTTGGTATGGCTTCATTCAGCTCCGGTTCCCAACGATCAAGGCG
AGTTACATGATCCCCCATGTTGTGCAAAAAAGCGGTTAGCTCCTTCGGTCCTCCGATCGTTGTCAGAAGT
AAGTTGGCCGCAGTGTTATCACTCATGGTTATGGCAGCACTGCATAATTCTCTTACTGTCATGCCATCCG
TAAGATGCTTTTCTGTGACTGGTGAGTACTCAACCAAGTCATTCTGAGAATAGTGTATGCGGCGACCGAG
TTGCTCTTGCCCGGCGTCAATACGGGATAATACCGCGCCACATAGCAGAACTTTAAAAGTGCTCATCATT
GGAAAACGTTCTTCGGGGCGAAAACTCTCAAGGATCTTACCGCTGTTGAGATCCAGTTCGATGTAACCCA
CTCGTGCACCCAACTGATCTTCAGCATCTTTTACTTTCACCAGCGTTTCTGGGTGAGCAAAAACAGGAAG
GCAAAATGCCGCAAAAAAGGGAATAAGGGCGACACGGAAATGTTGAATACTCATACTCTTCCTTTTTCAA
TATTATTGAAGCATTTATCAGGGTTATTGTCTCATGAGCGGATACATATTTGAATGTATTTAGAAAAATA
AACAAATAGGGGTTCCGCGCACATTTCCCCGAAAAGTGCCACCTG
